>Addgene plasmid #35664 | pRNA-U6-let7 sponge | depositor full sequence | sequence record 43871 | pRNA-U6-let7 sponge sequence 5259 bps
AATGGACTATCATATGCTTACCGTAACTTGAAAGTATTTCGATTTCTTGGGTTTATATATCTTGTGGAAA
GGACGCGGGATCCATCGCCGTGTAATTCTAGAAACTATACAAAACCTACCTCAAACCACACAAAACCTAC
CTCAAACCATACAAAACCTACCTCAAACTATGCAAAACCTACCTCTAACTATACAAAACCTACCTCAAAC
TGTACAAAACCTACCTCAAACCATACAAAACCTACCTCAGGGCCCTAGAGTCGGGGCGGCTTTTTTAAGC
TTAAGTTTAAACCGCTGATCAGCCTCGACTGTGCCTTCTAGTTGCCAGCCATCTGTTGTTTGCCCCTCCC
CCGTGCCTTCCTTGACCCTGGAAGGTGCCACTCCCACTGTCCTTTCCTAATAAAATGAGGAAATTGCATC
GCATTGTCTGAGTAGGTGTCATTCTATTCTGGGGGGTGGGGTGGGGCAGGACAGCAAGGGGGAGGATTGG
GAAGACAATAGCAGGCATGCTGGGGATGCGGTGGGCTCTATGGCTTCTGAGGCGGAAAGAACCAGCTGGG
GCTCTAGGGGGTATCCCC
[124 nt withheld, positions 579-702]
C
[91 nt withheld, positions 704-794]
A
[49 nt withheld, positions 796-844]
CCTTTGACGTTGGAGTCCACGTTCTTT
[37 nt withheld, positions 872-908]
ACCCTATCTCGGTCTATTCTTTTGATTTATAAGGGATTTTGCCGATTTCGGCCTATTGGTTAAAAAATGA
GCTGATTTAACAAAAATTTAACGCGAATTAATTCTGTGGAATGTGTGTCAGTTAGGGTGTGGAAAGTCCC
CAGGCTCCCCAGCAGGCAGAAGTATGCAAAGCATGCATCTCAATTAGTCAGCAACCAGGTGTGGAAAGTC
CCCAGGCTCCCCAGCAGGCAGAAGTATGCAAAGCATGCATCTCAATTAGTCAGCAACCATAGTCCCGCCC
CTAACTCCGCCCATCCCGCCCCTAACTCCGCCCAGTTCCGCCCATTCTCCGCCCCATGGCTGACTAATTT
TTTTTATTTATGCAGAGGCCGAGGCCGCCTCTGCCTCTGAGCTATTCCAGAAGTAGTGAGGAGGCTTTTT
TGGAGGCCTAGGCTTTTGCAAAAAGCTCCCGGGAGCTTGTATATCCATTTTCGGATCTGATCAAGAGACA
GGATGAGGATCGTTTCGCATGATTGAACAAGATGGATTGCACGCAGGTTCTCCGGCCGCTTGGGTGGAGA
GGCTATTCGGCTATGACTGGGCACAACAGACAATCGGCTGCTCTGATGCCGCCGTGTTCCGGCTGTCAGC
GCAGGGGCGCCCGGTTCTTTTTGTCAAGACCGACCTGTCCGGTGCCCTGAATGAACTGCAGGACGAGGCA
GCGCGGCTATCGTGGCTGGCCACGACGGGCGTTCCTTGCGCAGCTGTGCTCGACGTTGTCACTGAAGCGG
GAAGGGACTGGCTGCTATTGGGCGAAGTGCCGGGGCAGGATCTCCTGTCATCTCACCTTGCTCCTGCCGA
GAAAGTATCCATCATGGCTGATGCAATGCGGCGGCTGCATACGCTTGATCCGGCTACCTGCCCATTCGAC
CACCAAGCGAAACATCGCATCGAGCGAGCACGTACTCGGATGGAAGCCGGTCTTGTCGATCAGGATGATC
TGGACGAAGAGCATCAGGGGCTCGCGCCAGCCGAACTGTTCGCCAGGCTCAAGGCGCGCATGCCCGACGG
CGAGGATCTCGTCGTGACCCATGGCGATGCCTGCTTGCCGAATATCATGGTGGAAAATGGCCGCTTTTCT
GGATTCATCGACTGTGGCCGGCTGGGTGTGGCGGACCGCTATCAGGACATAGCGTTGGCTACCCGTGATA
TTGCTGAAGAGCTTGGCGGCGAATGGGCTGACCGCTTCCTCGTGCTTTACGGTATCGCCGCTCCCGATTC
GCAGCGCATCGCCTTCTATCGCCTTCTTGACGAGTTCTTCTGAGCGGGACTCTGGGGTTCGAAATGACCG
ACCAAGCGACGCCCAACCTGCCATCACGAGATTTCGATTCCACCGCCGCCTTCTATGAAAGGTTGGGCTT
CGGAATCGTTTTCCGGGACGCCGGCTGGATGATCCTCCAGCGCGGGGATCTCATGCTGGAGTTCTTCGCC
CACCCCAACTTGTTTATTGCAGCTTATAATGGTTACAAATAAAGCAATAGCATCACAAATTTCACAAATA
AAGCATTTTTTTCACTGCATTCTAGTTGTGGTTTGTCCAAACTCATCAATGTATCTTATCATGTCTGTAT
ACCGTCGACCTCTAGCTAGAGCTTGGCGTAATCATGGTCATAGCTGTTTCCTGTGTGAAATTGTTATCCG
CTCACAATTCCACACAACATACGAGCCGGAAGCATAAAGTGTAAAGCCTGGGGTGCCTAATGAGTGAGCT
AACTCACATTAATTGCGTTGCGCTCACTGCCCGCTTTCCAGTCGGGAAACCTGTCGTGCCAGCTGCATTA
ATGAATCGGCCAACGCGCGGGGAGAGGCGGTTTGCGTATTGGGCGCTCTTCCGCTTCCTCGCTCACTGAC
TCGCTGCGCTCGGTCGTTCGGCTGCGGCGAGCGGTATCAGCTCACTCAAAGGCGGTAATACGGTTATCCA
CAGAATCAGGGGATAACGCAGGAAAGAACATGTGAGCAAAAGGCCAGCAAAAGGCCAGGAACCGTAAAAA
GGCCGCGTTGCTGGCGTTTTTCCATAGGCTCCGCCCCCCTGACGAGCATCACAAAAATCGACGCTCAAGT
CAGAGGTGGCGAAACCCGACAGGACTATAAAGATACCAGGCGTTTCCCCCTGGAAGCTCCCTCGTGCGCT
CTCCTGTTCCGACCCTGCCGCTTACCGGATACCTGTCCGCCTTTCTCCCTTCGGGAAGCGTGGCGCTTTC
TCATAGCTCACGCTGTAGGTATCTCAGTTCGGTGTAGGTCGTTCGCTCCAAGCTGGGCTGTGTGCACGAA
CCCCCCGTTCAGCCCGACCGCTGCGCCTTATCCGGTAACTATCGTCTTGAGTCCAACCCGGTAAGACACG
ACTTATCGCCACTGGCAGCAGCCACTGGTAACAGGATTAGCAGAGCGAGGTATGTAGGCGGTGCTACAGA
GTTCTTGAAGTGGTGGCCTAACTACGGCTACACTAGAAGAACAGTATTTGGTATCTGCGCTCTGCTGAAG
CCAGTTACCTTCGGAAAAAGAGTTGGTAGCTCTTGATCCGGCAAACAAACCACCGCTGGTAGCGGTTTTT
TTGTTTGCAAGCAGCAGATTACGCGCAGAAAAAAAGGATCTCAAGAAGATCCTTTGATCTTTTCTACGGG
GTCTGACGCTCAGTGGAACGAAAACTCACGTTAAGGGATTTTGGTCATGAGATTATCAAAAAGGATCTTC
ACCTAGATCCTTTTAAATTAAAAATGAAGTTTTAAATCAATCTAAAGTATATATGAGTAAACTTGGTCTG
ACAGTTACCAATGCTTAATCAGTGAGGCACCTATCTCAGCGATCTGTCTATTTCGTTCATCCATAGTTGC
CTGACTCCCCGTCGTGTAGATAACTACGATACGGGAGGGCTTACCATCTGGCCCCAGTGCTGCAATGATA
CCGCGAGACCCACGCTCACCGGCTCCAGATTTATCAGCAATAAACCAGCCAGCCGGAAGGGCCGAGCGCA
GAAGTGGTCCTGCAACTTTATCCGCCTCCATCCAGTCTATTAATTGTTGCCGGGAAGCTAGAGTAAGTAG
TTCGCCAGTTAATAGTTTGCGCAACGTTGTTGCCATTGCTACAGGCATCGTGGTGTCACGCTCGTCGTTT
GGTATGGCTTCATTCAGCTCCGGTTCCCAACGATCAAGGCGAGTTACATGATCCCCCATGTTGTGCAAAA
AAGCGGTTAGCTCCTTCGGTCCTCCGATCGTTGTCAGAAGTAAGTTGGCCGCAGTGTTATCACTCATGGT
TATGGCAGCACTGCATAATTCTCTTACTGTCATGCCATCCGTAAGATGCTTTTCTGTGACTGGTGAGTAC
TCAACCAAGTCATTCTGAGAATAGTGTATGCGGCGACCGAGTTGCTCTTGCCCGGCGTCAATACGGGATA
ATACCGCGCCACATAGCAGAACTTTAAAAGTGCTCATCATTGGAAAACGTTCTTCGGGGCGAAAACTCTC
AAGGATCTTACCGCTGTTGAGATCCAGTTCGATGTAACCCACTCGTGCACCCAACTGATCTTCAGCATCT
TTTACTTTCACCAGCGTTTCTGGGTGAGCAAAAACAGGAAGGCAAAATGCCGCAAAAAAGGGAATAAGGG
CGACACGGAAATGTTGAATACTCATACTCTTCCTTTTTCAATATTATTGAAGCATTTATCAGGGTTATTG
TCTCATGAGCGGATACATATTTGAATGTATTTAGAAAAATAAACAAATAGGGGTTCCGCGCACATTTCCC
CGAAAAGTGCCACCTGACGTCGACGGATCGGGAGATCTCCCGATCCCCTATGGTGCACTCTCAGTACAAT
CTGCTCTGATGCCGCATAGTTAAGCCAGTATCTGCTCCCTGCTTGTGTGTTGGAGGTCGCTGAGTAGTGC
GCGAGCAAAATTTAAGCTACAACAAGGCAAGGCTTGACCGACAATTGCATGAAGAATCTGCTTAGGGTTA
GGCGTTTTGCGCTGCTTCGCGATGTACGGGCCAGATATACGCGTTTAATACGACTCACTATAGGGAGAGA
GAGAGAATTACCCTCACTAAAGGGAGGAGAAGCATGAATTCCCCAGTGGAAAGACGCGCAGGCAAAACGC
ACCACGTGACGGAGCGTGACCGCGCGCCGAGCGCGCGCCAAGGTCGGGCAGGAAGAGGGCCTATTTCCCA
TGATTCCTTCATATTTGCATATACGATACAAGGCTGTTAGAGAGATAATTAGAATTAATTTGACTGTAAA
CACAAAGATATTAGTACAAAATACGTGACGTAGAAAGTAATAATTTCTTGGGTAGTTTGCAGTTTTAAAA
TTATGTTTTAA
Features (pLannotate 1.2.2; 17 found; start..end, strand, type, name):
    309..533     +  polyA_signal   bGH poly(A) signal: bovine growth hormone polyadenylation signal
    537..558     +  promoter       SV40 promoter (fragment): SV40 enhancer and early promoter
    579..1007    +  rep_origin     f1 ori (sequence partly withheld): f1 bacteriophage origin of replication; arrow indicates direction of (+) strand synthesis
   1021..1350    +  promoter       SV40 promoter: SV40 enhancer and early promoter
   1417..2208    +  CDS            neo: KKA2_KLEPN - Also known as kan, nptII. Experimental evidence at protein level: Swiss-Prot protein existence level 1. Resistance to kanamycin, neomycin, paromomycin, ribostamycin, butirosin and gentamicin B. From Klebsiella pneumoniae.
   2232..2390    +  CDS            ble (fragment): BLE_KLEPN - Experimental evidence at protein level: Swiss-Prot protein existence level 1. Binding protein with a strong affinity to the bleomycin family of antibiotics. Binds to CL990; an antimitotic-antibiotic compound. From Klebsiella pneumoniae.
   2385..2506    +  polyA_signal   SV40 poly(A) signal: SV40 polyadenylation signal
   2579..2595    -  protein_bind   lac operator: The lac repressor binds to the lac operator to inhibit transcription in E. coli. This inhibition can be relieved by adding lactose or isopropyl-β-D-thiogalactopyranoside (IPTG). lac repressor encoded by lacI
   2603..2633    -  promoter       lac promoter: promoter for the E. coli lac operon
   2648..2669    -  protein_bind   CAP binding site: CAP binding activates transcription in the presence of cAMP. E. coli catabolite activator protein
   2682..2774    -  CDS            lacI (fragment): lac repressor; lacI; The lac repressor binds to the lac operator to inhibit transcription in E. coli. This inhibition can be relieved by adding lactose or isopropyl-β-D-thiogalactopyranoside (IPTG).
   2957..3542    -  rep_origin     ori: high-copy-number ColE1/pMB1/pBR322/pUC origin of replication
   3713..4573    -  CDS            AmpR: β-lactamase; bla; confers resistance to ampicillin, carbenicillin, and related antibiotics
   4574..4678    -  promoter       AmpR promoter: bla
   4737..4789    -  misc_feature   bom (fragment): basis of mobility region from pBR322
   4944..4962    +  promoter       T7 promoter: promoter for bacteriophage T7 RNA polymerase
   5093..74      +  promoter       U6 promoter (across the origin): RNA polymerase III promoter for human U6 snRNA
