[The description below was written by a language model from this plasmid's Addgene catalogue record and pLannotate feature annotations shown in this document.]
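Description:
pRNA-U6-let7 sponge is a mammalian expression plasmid built on the commercial pRNA-U6.1/Neo-siFluc backbone, designed to transcribe a synthetic microRNA "sponge" directed against let-7. It is maintained in E. coli through a high-copy ColE1/pUC-type origin and selected with ampicillin via the β-lactamase gene and its native promoter. An f1 origin is also present, along with backbone remnants such as a lac promoter/operator region, a short lacI fragment, a bom fragment and a T7 promoter. For selection in mammalian cells, the plasmid carries a neomycin phosphotransferase gene driven by the SV40 enhancer/early promoter and terminated by an SV40 polyadenylation signal, allowing G418 selection of stably transfected cells. A partial ble reading frame lies between neo and the poly(A) signal and appears to be a leftover fragment.

The payload is a 481 bp synthetic insert, cloned between EcoRI and HindIII sites that are both retained, comprising the U6 promoter and the let-7 sponge. The human U6 snRNA promoter recruits RNA polymerase III and is suited to strong, constitutive production of short non-coding RNAs. The annotation places it across the sequence origin, with the unannotated sponge region lying downstream of it and ahead of a bGH polyadenylation signal inherited from the backbone. Sponge transcripts generally carry multiple target sites for a microRNA, so they act as decoys that titrate it away from its endogenous targets; the record does not state the number or design of the sites here. The associated publication concerns long-term inhibition of microRNA function in mice using rAAV vectors, but no AAV inverted terminal repeats are annotated in this plasmid, so it appears suited to transfection-based expression of the let-7 inhibitor rather than viral packaging.
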