Addgene plasmid #35664: pRNA-U6-let7 sponge
Depositing lab: Phillip Zamore. Depositing organization: University of Massachusetts, Worcester. Publication: Long-term, efficient inhibition of microRNA function in mice using rAAV vectors. Xie J, Ameres SL, Friedline R, Hung JH, Zhang Y, Xie Q, Zhong L, Su Q, He R, Li M, Li H, Mu X, Zhang H, Broderick JA, Kim JK, Weng Z, Flotte TR, Zamore PD, Gao G. Nat Methods. 2012 Mar 4;9(4):403-9. doi: 10.1038/nmeth.1903. PubMed 22388288.
Backbone
  Vector backbone: pRNA-U6.1/Neo-siFluc
  Backbone manufacturer: Genscript
  Backbone size w/o insert (bp): 5124
Growth in bacteria
  Bacterial resistance: Ampicillin, 100 μg/mL
  Growth temperature: 37°C
  Growth strain: DH5alpha
  Copy number: High Copy
Gene/Insert
  Gene/Insert name: U6 let-7sponge
  Species: Synthetic
  Insert size (bp): 481
  Promoter: U6
  Cloning method: Restriction Enzyme; 5′ cloning site EcoR I (not destroyed); 3′ cloning site Hind III (not destroyed)
  Sequencing primers: 5′ gagggcctatttcccatgat
Terms and licenses: Academic/Nonprofit Terms; Industry Terms: Not Available to Industry
How to cite: pRNA-U6-let7 sponge was a gift from Phillip Zamore (Addgene plasmid # 35664 ; http://n2t.net/addgene:35664 ; RRID:Addgene_35664)
