>Addgene plasmid #35664 | pRNA-U6-let7 sponge | addgene partial sequence | sequence record 46402 | BGH-rev 5'-TAGAAGGCACAGTCGAGG-3'
AGGGCCCTGAGGTAGGTTTTGTATGGTTTGAGGTAGGTTTTGTACAGTTTGAGGTAGGTTTTGTATAGTT
AGAGGTAGGTTTTGCATAGTTTGAGGTAGGTTTTGTATGGTTTGAGGTAGGTTTTGTGTGGTTTGAGGTA
GGTTTTGTATAGTTTCTAGAATTACACGGCGATGGATCCCGCGTCCTTTCCACAAGATATATAAACCCAA
GAAATCGAAATACTTTCAAGTTACGGTAAGCATATGATAGTCCATTTTAAAACATAATTTTAAAACTGCA
AACTACCCAAGAAATTATTACTTTCTACGTCACGTATTTTGTACTAATATCTTTGTGTTTACAGTCAAAT
TAATTCTAATTATCTCTCTAACAGCCTTGTATCGTATATGCAAATATGAAGGAATCATGGGAAATAGGCC
CTCTTCCTGCCCGACCTTGGCGCGCGCTCGGCGCGCGGTCACGCTCCGTCACGTGGTGCGTTTTGCCTGC
GCGTCTTTCCACTGGGGAATTCATGCTTCTCCTCCCTTTAGTGAGGGTAATTCTCTCTCTCTCCCTATAG
TGAGTCGTATTAAACGCGTATATCTGGCCCGTACATCGCGAAGCAGCGCAAAACGCCTAACCCTAAGCAG
ATTCTTCATGCAATTGTCGGTCAAGCCTTGCCTTGTTGTAGCTTAAATTTTGCTCGCGCACTACTCAGCG
ACCTCCAACACACAAGCAGGGAGCAGATACTGGCTTAACTATGCGGCATCAGAGCAGATTGTACTGAGAG
TGCACCATAGGGGATCGGGAGATCTCCCGATCCGTCGACGTCAGGTGGCACTTTTCGGG
